Addgene plasmid #38029: pSUPERIOR.puro-shREV3-4
Depositing lab: Emanuela Felley-Bosco & Rolf Stahel. Depositing organization: University of Zurich. Publication: Inhibition of REV3 expression induces persistent DNA damage and growth arrest in cancer cells. Knobel PA, Kotov IN, Felley-Bosco E, Stahel RA, Marti TM. Neoplasia. 2011 Oct;13(10):961-70. PubMed 22028621.
Backbone
  Vector backbone: pSUPERIOR.puro
  Backbone manufacturer: oligoengine
  Backbone size w/o insert (bp): 4354
  Total vector size (bp): 4400
  Vector type: RNAi
  Selectable markers: Puromycin
Growth in bacteria
  Bacterial resistance: Ampicillin, 100 μg/mL
  Growth temperature: 37°C
  Growth strain: DH5alpha
  Copy number: Unknown
Gene/Insert
  Gene/Insert name: shREV3-4
  gRNA/shRNA sequence: CAAAGATGCTGCTACATTA
  Species: H. sapiens (human), M. musculus (mouse), R. norvegicus (rat); human
  GenBank ID: 1.NM_002912.3
  Entrez Gene: REV3L (a.k.a. POLZ, REV3)
  Cloning method: Restriction Enzyme; 5′ cloning site BglII (destroyed during cloning); 3′ cloning site HindIII (not destroyed)
  Sequencing primers: 5′ M13; 3′ M13r
Terms and licenses: Academic/Nonprofit Terms; Industry Terms: Not Available to Industry
How to cite: pSUPERIOR.puro-shREV3-4 was a gift from Emanuela Felley-Bosco & Rolf Stahel (Addgene plasmid # 38029 ; http://n2t.net/addgene:38029 ; RRID:Addgene_38029)
