[The description below was written by a language model from this plasmid's Addgene catalogue record.]
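Description:
pSUPERIOR.puro-shREV3-4 is a mammalian RNA interference plasmid of about 4.4 kb, built on the commercial pSUPERIOR.puro backbone (about 4.35 kb without insert). It is propagated in standard E. coli cloning strains under ampicillin selection, and it carries a puromycin marker so that transfected mammalian cells taking up the plasmid can be selected or used to derive stable lines. The record gives no feature table and does not list the origin of replication, the copy number, or the promoter driving the hairpin. The pSUPERIOR series is generally known as a Pol III shRNA expression system designed to allow tetracycline-regulated knockdown in cells expressing the Tet repressor, but that detail is not stated in the catalogue fields here.

The payload is a short hairpin cassette, shREV3-4, containing a 19-nucleotide targeting sequence directed against REV3L (also called REV3 or POLZ), the catalytic subunit of the translesion synthesis DNA polymerase zeta. The target reference is a human transcript, and the species field also lists mouse and rat, suggesting the target site may be conserved in rodents. The hairpin was inserted as a short fragment of roughly 50 bp between BglII and HindIII sites, with the BglII site destroyed on ligation and the HindIII site retained. M13 forward and reverse primer sites flank the region for sequence verification.

The "-4" in the name suggests it is one of several REV3 hairpins. According to the associated publication, the construct was used to suppress REV3 expression in cancer cells, which induced persistent DNA damage and growth arrest.
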