>Addgene plasmid #38029 | pSUPERIOR.puro-shREV3-4 | depositor partial sequence | sequence record 47646 | M13r
CCCTCACTAAAGGGAACAAAAGCTGGTACCGGGCCCCCCCTCGAGGTCGACGGTATCGATAAGCTTAAAA
ACAAAGATGCTGCTACATTATCTCTTGAATAATGTAGCAGCATCTTTGGGGGATCTCTATCACTGATAGG
GAACTTATAAGATTCCCAAATCCAAAGACATTTCACGTTTATGGTGATTTCCCAGAACACATAGCGACAT
GCAAATATTGCAGGGCGCCACTCCCCTGTCCCTCACAGCCATCTTCCTGCCAGGGCGCACGCGCGCTGGG
TGTTCCCGCCTAGTGACACTGGGCCCGCGATTCCTTGGAGCGGGTTGATGACGTCAGCGTTCGAATTCTA
CCGGGTAGGGGAGGCGCTTTTCCCAAGGCAGTCTGGAGCATGCGCTTTAGCAGCCCCGCTGGGCACTTGG
CGCTACACAAGTGGCCTCTGGCCTCGCACACATTCCACATCCACCGGTAGGCGCCAACCGGCTCCGTTCT
TTGGTGGCCCCTTCGCGCCACCTTCTACTCCTCCCCTAGTCAGGAAGTTCCCCCCCGCCCCGCAGCTCGC
GTCGTGCAGGACGTGACAAATGGAAGTAGCACGTCTCACTAGTCTCGTGCAGATGGACAGCACCGCTGAG
CAATGGAAGCGGGTAGGCCTTTGGGGCAGCGGCCAATAGCAGCTTTGCTCCTTCGCTTTCTGGGCTCAGA
GGCTGGGAAGGGGTGGGTCCGGGGGCGGGCTCAGGGGCGGGCTCAGGGGCGGGGCGGGCGCCCGAAGGTC
CTCCGGAGGCCCGGCATTCTGCACGCTTCAAAAGCGCACGTCTGCCGCGCTGTTCTCCTCTTCCTCATCT
CCGGGCCTTTCGACCTGCAGCCCAAGCTAGCTTACCATGACCGAGTACAAGCCCACGGTGCGCCTCNNNC
CCGCGACGACGTCCCCAGGGCCGTACGCACCCTCGCCGCCGCGTTCG
