>Addgene plasmid #38029 | pSUPERIOR.puro-shREV3-4 | addgene partial sequence | sequence record 50960 | M13
GGATTGGAGCTCACCGCGGTGGCGGCCGCTCTAGAACTAGTGGATCCCCCGGGCTGCATGGGGTCGTGCG
CTCCTTTCGGTCGGGCGCTGCGGGTCGTGGGGCGGGCGTCAGGCACCGGGCTTGCGGGTCATGCACCAGG
TGCGCGGTCCTTCGGGCACCTCGACGTCGGCGGTGACGGTGAAGCCGAGCCGCTCGTAGAAGGGGAGGTT
GCGGGGCGCGGAGGTCTCCAGGAAGGCGGGCACCCCGGCGCGCTCGGCCGCCTCCACTCCGGGGAGCACG
ACGGCGCTGCCCAGACCCTTGCCCTGGTGGTCGGGCGAGACGCCGACGGTGGCCAGGAACCACGCGGGCT
CCTTGGGCCGGTGCGGCGCCAGGAGGCCTTCCATCTGTTGCTGCGCGGCCAGCCGGGAACCGCTCAACTC
GGCCATGCGCGGGCCGATCTCGGCGAACACCGCCCCCGCTTCGACGCTCTCCGGCGTGGTCCAGACCGCC
ACCGCGGCGCCGTCGTCCGCGACCCACACCTTGCCGATGTCGAGCCCGACGCGCGTGAGGAAGAGTTCTT
GCAGCTCGGTGACCCGCTCGATGTGGCGGTCCGGATCGACGGTGTGGCGCGTGGCGGGGTAGTCGGCGAA
CGCGGCTGGCGAGGGTGCGTACGGCCCTGGGGACGTCGTCGCGGTTGGCGAGGCGCACTGGT
