>Addgene plasmid #38029 | pSUPERIOR.puro-shREV3-4 | addgene partial sequence | sequence record 51639 | M13Rev
GAATACCCTCACTAAAGGGAACAAAAGCTGGTACCGGGCCCCCCCTCGAGGTCGACGGTATCGATAAGCT
TAAAAACAAAGATGCTGCTACATTATCTCTTGAATAATGTAGCAGCATCTTTGGGGGATCTCTATCACTG
ATAGGGAACTTATAAGATTCCCAAATCCAAAGACATTTCACGTTTATGGTGATTTCCCAGAACACATAGC
GACATGCAAATATTGCAGGGCGCCACTCCCCTGTCCCTCACAGCCATCTTCCTGCCAGGGCGCACGCGCG
CTGGGTGTTCCCGCCTAGTGACACTGGGCCCGCGATTCCTTGGAGCGGGTTGATGACGTCAGCGTTCGAA
TTCTACCGGGTAGGGGAGGCGCTTTTCCCAAGGCAGTCTGGAGCATGCGCTTTAGCAGCCCCGCTGGGCA
CTTGGCGCTACACAAGTGGCCTCTGGCCTCGCACACATTCCACATCCACCGGTAGGCGCCAACCGGCTCC
GTTCTTTGGTGGCCCCTTCGCGCCACCTTCTACTCCTCCCCTAGTCAGGAAGTTCCCCCCCGCCCCGCAG
CTCGCGTCGTGCAGGACGTGACAAATGGAAGTAGCACGTCTCACTAGTCTCGTGCAGATGGACAGCACCG
CTGAGCAATGGAAGCGGGTAGGCCTTTGGGGCAGCGGCCAATAGCAGCTTTGCTCCTTCGCTTTCTGGGC
TCAGAGGCTGGGAAGGGGTGGGTCCGGGGGCGGGCTCAGGGGCGGGCTCAGGGGCGGGGCGGGCGCCCGA
AGGTCCTCCGGAGGCCCGGCATTCTGCACGCTTCAAAAGCGCACGTCTGCCGCGCTGTTCTCCTCTTCCT
CATCTCCGGGCCTTTCGACCTGCAGCCCAAGCTAGCTTACCATGACCGAGTACAAGCCCACGGTGCGCCT
CGCCACCCGCGACGACGTCCCC
